>Addgene plasmid #65723 | pAAV2_VP1_RaPID_r1c3 | addgene partial sequence | sequence record 126460 | mCherry-F 5'-ccccgtaatgcagaagaaga-3'
CTCTCGAGCGGATGTACCCCGAGGAAGGTGCCCTGAAGGGCGAGATCAAGCAGAGGCTGAAGCTGAAGGA
CGGCGGCCACTACGACGCTGAGGTCAAGACCACCTACAAGGCCAAGAAGCCCGTGCAGCTGCCCGGCGCT
TACAACGTCAACATCAAGTTGGACATCACCTCCCACAACGAGGACTACACCATCGTGGAACAGTACGAAC
GCGCCGAGGGCCGCCACTCCACCGGCGGCATGGACGAGCTGTACAAGGGCGCCCTTCAGTTTTCTCAGGC
CGGAGCGAGTGACATTCGGGACCAGTCTAGGAACTGGCTTCCTGGACCCTGTTACCGCCAGCAGCGAGTA
TCAAAGACATCTGCGGATAACAACAACAGTGAATACTCGTGGACTGGAGCTACCAAGTACCACCTCAATG
GCAGAGACTCTCTGGTGAATCCGGGCCCGGCTATGGCAAGCCACAAGGACGATGAAGAAAAGTTTTTTCC
TCAGAGCGGGGTTCTCATCTTTGGGAAGCAAGGCTCAGAGAAAACAAATGTGGACATTGAAAAGGTCATG
ATTACAGACGAAGAGGAAATCAGGACAACCAATCCCGTGGCTACGGAGCAGTATGGTTCTGTATCTACCA
ACCTCCAGAGAGGCAACAGACAAGCAGCTACCGCAGATGTCAACACACAAGGCGTTCTTCCAGGCATGGT
CTGGCAGGACAGAGATGTGTACCTTCAGGGGCCCATCTGGGCAAAGATTCCACACACGGACGGACATTTT
CACCCCTCTCCCCTCATGGGTGGATTCGGACTTAAACACCCTCCTCCACAGATTCTCATCAAGAACACCC
CGGTGCCTGCGAATCCTTCGACCACCTTCAGTGCGGCAAAAGTTTGCTTCCTTCATCACACAGTACTCCA
CGGGACAGGTCAGCGTGGAGATCGAGTGGGAGCTGCAGAAGGAAAACAGCAAACGCTGGAATCCCGAAAT
TCAGTACACTTCCAACTACAACAAGTCTGTTAATGTGGACTTTACTGTGGAAACTAATGGCGTGTATTCA
GAAGCCTCGCCCATTGGCACCAGATACCTGACTCGTAATCTGTAATTTGGCAGGTC
