[The description below was written by a language model from this plasmid's Addgene catalogue record.]
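Description:
pAAV2_VP1_RaPID_r1c3 is an AAV-type plasmid built on the pAAV2 backbone and propagated in E. coli under kanamycin selection. The record gives no feature table, so the origin of replication, copy number, the promoters driving capsid expression and the exact architecture of the cassette are not stated. The listed insert is mCherry, a monomeric red fluorescent protein, and the stated purpose is to produce a random mCherry insertion within the VP3 region of the AAV2 capsid protein VP1.

AAV2 capsids are assembled from three overlapping proteins, VP1, VP2 and VP3, which share a common C-terminal sequence corresponding to VP3. Placing a fluorescent protein in that shared domain, but only in the context of VP1, would limit the bulky insertion to the minor capsid subunit, with the unmodified subunits presumably supplied from elsewhere. The note "ITRs in VP1 only" indicates that the inverted terminal repeats, the cis elements needed for replication and packaging of an AAV genome, flank the VP1-encoding construct alone. That arrangement would let the modified VP1 gene be packaged into the capsids it helps form, linking genotype to phenotype in a library selection. The suffix "r1c3" looks like a designation for a particular clone, though the record does not explain it or give the insertion position.

The associated work concerns random insertion of mCherry into the VP3 domain to obtain fluorescent AAV capsids that retain infectivity. This suggests the plasmid is used to generate or study intrinsically fluorescent virus particles for tracking and capsid engineering.
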