Addgene plasmid #65723: pAAV2_VP1_RaPID_r1c3
Purpose: Produce random mCherry insertion in AAV2 VP3 region of VP1; ITRs in VP1 only
Depositing lab: Junghae Suh. Depositing organization: Rice University. Publication: Random Insertion of mCherry Into VP3 Domain of Adeno-associated Virus Yields Fluorescent Capsids With no Loss of Infectivity. Judd J, Wei F, Nguyen PQ, Tartaglia LJ, Agbandje-McKenna M, Silberg JJ, Suh J. Mol Ther Nucleic Acids. 2012 Nov 13;1:e54. doi: 10.1038/mtna.2012.46. PubMed 23629029.
Backbone
  Vector backbone: pAAV2
  Vector type: AAV
Growth in bacteria
  Bacterial resistance: Kanamycin, 50 μg/mL
  Growth temperature: 37°C
  Growth strain: DH5alpha
  Copy number: Unknown
Gene/Insert
  Gene/Insert name: mCherry
Terms and licenses: Academic/Nonprofit Terms; Industry Terms: Not Available to Industry
How to cite: pAAV2_VP1_RaPID_r1c3 was a gift from Junghae Suh (Addgene plasmid # 65723 ; http://n2t.net/addgene:65723 ; RRID:Addgene_65723)
